>Addgene plasmid #152961 | pGBW-m4133541 | depositor full sequence | sequence record 295973 | Full Sequence
CACCATGTCCTCACAAGCGTGGCAGCCAGGCGTAGCAATGCCTAATTTATACAAGATGCAGCGGATGCTC
CTTGAAAAATGCGACCTACAGAACTATGGAGATAGTGCTACATTGCCCAAGGGGATAATGATGAATGTGG
CCAAATATACCCAACTGTGTCAGTACCTGAACACTCTCACGCTGGCCGTTCCGTACAACATGAGGGTGAT
TCATTTTGGTGCCGGCAGCGACAAGGGAGTCGCTCCCGGGACCGCTGTGCTGCGACAGTGGCTTCCTACA
GGCACTCTGCTAGTGGATTCTGATTTGAATGACTTCGTCAGCGACGCAGACTCGACCCTCATCGGAGATT
GTGCGACTGTTCACACAGCCAACAAATGGGACCTGATCATTTCCGATATGTATGATCCAAAGACCAAAAA
TGTCACGAAGGAGAACGACTCAAAGGAGGGTTTCTTTACGTACATCTGCGGGTTCATCCAACAGAAACTT
GCACTGGGCGGAAGTGTGGCAATTAAAATAACAGAACACTCTTGGAACGCCGACCTATACAAGCTTATGG
GTCATTTTGCTTGGTGGACCGCCTTTGTTACTAATGTAAACGCTTCAAGCTCCGAGGCCTTCCTGATAGG
TTGTAATTATTTAGGCAAGCCTAGAGAGCAGATTGATGGGTATGTGATGCACGCAAATTACATCTTCTGG
CGCAACACAAATCCAATTCAGCTCAGTTCTTATTCACTGTTTGATATGAGCAAATTCCCCCTTAAACTGA
GAGGCACTGCCGTCATGTCCTTGAAGGAAGGACAAATCAACGATATGATCTTGTCTCTCCTTAGCAAGGG
GCGTTTGATTATTAGGGAGAACAATCGGGTGGTGATCTCATCGGACGTTCTGGTCAACAATGAAAACCTT
TACTTTCAGTCGAAGAGGCGATGGAAAAAGAATTTTATCGCGGTGAGTGCAGCCAACAGATTCAAAAAGA
TATCCTCGTCTGGTGCCCTCTAAGCTAGCTTGACTGACTGAGATACAGCGTACCTTCAGCTCACAGACAT
GATAAGATACATTGATGAGTTTGGACAAACCACAACTAGAATGCAGTGAAAAAAATGCTTTATTTGTGAA
ATTTGTGATGCTATTGCTTTATTTGTAACCATTATAAGCTGCAATAAACAAGTTAACAACAACAATTGCA
TTCATTTTATGTTTCAGGTTCAGGGGGAGGTGTGGGAGGTTTTTTAAAGCAAGTAAAACCTCTACAAATG
TGGTATTGGCCCATCTCTATCGGTATCGTAGCATAACCCCTTGGGGCCTCTAAACGGGTCTTGAGGGGTT
TTTTGTGCCCCTCGGGCCGGATTGCTATCTACCGGCATTGGCGCAGAAAAAAATGCCTGATGCGACGCTG
CGCGTCTTATACTCCCACATATGCCAGATTCAGCAACGGATACGGCTTCCCCAACTTGCCCACTTCCATA
CGTGTCCTCCTTACCAGAAATTTATCCTTAAGGTCGTCAGCTATCCTGCAGGCGATCTCTCGATTTCGAT
CAAGACATTCCTTTAATGGTCTTTTCTGGACACCACTAGGGGTCAGAAGTAGTTCATCAAACTTTCTTCC
CTCCCTAATCTCATTGGTTACCTTGGGCTATCGAAACTTAATTAACCAGTCAAGTCAGCTACTTGGCGAG
ATCGACTTGTCTGGGTTTCGACTACGCTCAGAATTGCGTCAGTCAAGTTCGATCTGGTCCTTGCTATTGC
ACCCGTTCTCCGATTACGAGTTTCATTTAAATCATGTGAGCAAAAGGCCAGCAAAAGGCCAGGAACCGTA
AAAAGGCCGCGTTGCTGGCGTTTTTCCATAGGCTCCGCCCCCCTGACGAGCATCACAAAAATCGACGCTC
AAGTCAGAGGTGGCGAAACCCGACAGGACTATAAAGATACCAGGCGTTTCCCCCTGGAAGCTCCCTCGTG
CGCTCTCCTGTTCCGACCCTGCCGCTTACCGGATACCTGTCCGCCTTTCTCCCTTCGGGAAGCGTGGCGC
TTTCTCATAGCTCACGCTGTAGGTATCTCAGTTCGGTGTAGGTCGTTCGCTCCAAGCTGGGCTGTGTGCA
CGAACCCCCCGTTCAGCCCGACCGCTGCGCCTTATCCGGTAACTATCGTCTTGAGTCCAACCCGGTAAGA
CACGACTTATCGCCACTGGCAGCAGCCACTGGTAACAGGATTAGCAGAGCGAGGTATGTAGGCGGTGCTA
CAGAGTTCTTGAAGTGGTGGCCTAACTACGGCTACACTAGAAGAACAGTATTTGGTATCTGCGCTCTGCT
GAAGCCAGTTACCTTCGGAAAAAGAGTTGGTAGCTCTTGATCCGGCAAACAAACCACCGCTGGTAGCGGT
GGTTTTTTTGTTTGCAAGCAGCAGATTACGCGCAGAAAAAAAGGATCTCAAGAAGATCCTTTGATCTTTT
CTACGGGGTCTGACGCTCAGTGGAACGAAAACTCACGTTAAGGGATTTTGGTCATGAGATTATCAAAAAG
GATCTTCACCTAGATCCTTTTAAATTAAAAATGAAGTTTTAAATCAATCTAAAGTATATATGAGTAAACT
TGGTCTGACAGTTACCAATGCTTAATCAGTGAGGCACCTATCTCAGCGATCTGTCTATTTCGTTCATCCA
TAGTTGCATTTAAATTTCCGAACTCTCCAAGGCCCTCGTCGGAAAATCTTCAAACCTTTCGTCCGATCCA
TCTTGCAGGCTACCTCTCGAACGAACTATCGCAAGTCTCTTGGCCGGCCTTGCGCCTTGGCTATTGCTTG
GCAGCGCCTATCGCCAGGTATTACTCCAATCCCGAATATCCGAGATCGGGATCACCCGAGAGAAGTTCAA
CCTACATCCTCAATCCCGATCTATCCGAGATCCGAGGAATATCGAAATCGGGGCGCGCCTGGCCTCCGCG
CCGGGTTTTGGCGCCTCCCGCGGGCGCCCCCCTCGTCACGGCGAGCGCTGCCACGTCAGACGAAGGGCGC
AGGAGCGTCCTGATCCTTCCGCCCGGACGCTCAGGACAGCGGCCCGCTGCTCATAAGACTCGGCCTTAGA
ACCCCAGTATCAGCAGAAGGACATTTTAGGACGGGACTTGGGTGACTCTAGGGCACTGGTTTTCTTTCCA
GAGAGCGGAACAGGCGAGGAAAAGTAGTCCCTTCTCGGCGATTCTGCGGAGGGATCTCCGTGGGGCGGTG
AACGCCGATGATTATATAAGGACGCGCCGGGTGTGGCACAGCTAGTTCCGTCGCAGCCGGGATTTGGGTC
GCGGTTCTTGTTTGTGGATCGCTGTGATCGTCACTTGGTGAGTAGCGGGCTGCTGGGCTGGCCGGGGCTT
TCGTGGCCGCCGGGCCGCTCGGTGGGACGGAAGCGTGTGGAGAGACCGCCAAGGGCTGTAGTCTGGGTCC
GCGAGCAAGGTTGCCCTGAACTGGGGGTTGGGGGGAGCGCAGCAAAATGGCGGCTGTTCCCGAGTCTTGA
ATGGAAGACGCTTGTGAGGCGGGCTGTGAGGTCGTTGAAACAAGGTGGGGGGCATGGTGGGCGGCAAGAA
CCCAAGGTCTTGAGCCCTTCGCTAATGCGGGAAAGCTCTTATTCGGGTGAGATGGGCTGGGCACCATCTG
GGGACCCTGACGTGAAGTTTGTCACTGACTGGAGAACTCGGTTTGTCGTCTGTTGCGGGGGCGGCAGTTA
TGGCGGTGCCGTTGGGCAGTGCACCCGTACCTTTGGGAGCGCGCGCCCTCGTCGTGTCGTGACGTCACCC
GTTCTGTTGGCTTATAATGCAGGGTGGGGCCACCTGCCGGTAGGTGTGCGGTAGGCTTTTCTCCGTCGCA
GGACGCAGGGTTCGGGCCTAGGGTAGGCTCTCCTGAATCGACAGGCGCCGGACCTCTGGTGAGGGGAGGG
ATAAGTGAGGCGTCAGTTTCTTTGGTCGGTTTTATGTACCTATCTTCTTAAGTAGCTGAAGCTCCGGTTT
TGAACTATGCGCTCGGGGTTGGCGAGTGTGTTTTGTGAAGTTTTTTAGGCACCTTTTGAAATGTAATCAT
TTGGGTCAATATGTAATTTTCAGTGTTAGACTTGTAAATTGTCCGCTAAATTCTGGCCGTTTTTGGCTTT
TTTGTTAGACAACATGACCGAGTACAAGCCCACGGTGCGCCTCGCCACCCGCGACGACGTCCCCAGGGCC
GTACGCACCCTCGCCGCCGCGTTCGCCGACTACCCCGCCACGCGCCACACCGTCGATCCGGACCGCCACA
TCGAGCGGGTCACCGAGCTGCAAGAACTCTTCCTCACGCGCGTCGGGCTCGACATCGGCAAGGTGTGGGT
CGCGGACGACGGCGCCGCGGTGGCGGTCTGGACCACGCCGGAGAGCGTCGAAGCGGGGGCGGTGTTCGCC
GAGATCGGCCCGCGCATGGCCGAGTTGAGCGGTTCCCGGCTGGCCGCGCAGCAACAGATGGAGGGCCTCC
TGGCGCCGCACCGGCCCAAGGAGCCCGCGTGGTTCCTGGCCACCGTCGGCGTCTCGCCCGACCACCAGGG
CAAGGGTCTGGGCAGCGCCGTCGTGCTCCCCGGAGTGGAGGCCGCCGAGCGCGCCGGGGTGCCCGCCTTC
CTGGAGACCTCCGCGCCCCGCAACCTCCCCTTCTACGAGCGGCTCGGCTTCACCGTCACCGCCGACGTCG
AGGTGCCCGAAGGACCGCGCACCTGGTGCATGACCCGCAAGCCCGGTGCCTAGGCTAGTATGTAAGCCTA
GTCTTAGATAATAAAATCGCTATCCATCGAAGATGGATGTGTGTTGGTTTTTTGTGTGTGTAACGCTAGG
CGCGCCTGGTGTACCGAGAACGATCCTCTCAGTGCGAGTCTCGACGATCCATATCGTTGCTTGGCAGTCA
GCCAGTCGGAATCCAGCTTGGGACCCAGGAAGTCCAATCGTCAGATATTGTACTCAAGCCTGGTCACGGC
AGCGTACCGATCTGTTTAAACCTAGATATTGATAGTCTGATCGGTCAACGTATAATCGAGTCCTAGCTTT
TGCAAACATCTATCAAGAGACAGGATCAGCAGGAGGCTTTCGCATGAGTATTCAACATTTCCGTGTCGCC
CTTATTCCCTTTTTTGCGGCATTTTGCCTTCCTGTTTTTGCTCACCCAGAAACGCTGGTGAAAGTAAAAG
ATGCTGAAGATCAGTTGGGTGCGCGAGTGGGTTACATCGAACTGGATCTCAACAGCGGTAAGATCCTTGA
GAGTTTTCGCCCCGAAGAACGCTTTCCAATGATGAGCACTTTTAAAGTTCTGCTATGTGGCGCGGTATTA
TCCCGTATTGACGCCGGGCAAGAGCAACTCGGTCGCCGCATACACTATTCTCAGAATGACTTGGTTGAGT
ATTCACCAGTCACAGAAAAGCATCTTACGGATGGCATGACAGTAAGAGAATTATGCAGTGCTGCCATAAC
CATGAGTGATAACACTGCGGCCAACTTACTTCTGACAACGATTGGAGGACCGAAGGAGCTAACCGCTTTT
TTGCACAACATGGGGGATCATGTAACTCGCCTTGATCGTTGGGAACCGGAGCTGAATGAAGCCATACCAA
ACGACGAGCGTGACACCACGATGCCTGTAGCAATGGCAACAACCTTGCGTAAACTATTAACTGGCGAACT
ACTTACTCTAGCTTCCCGGCAACAGTTGATAGACTGGATGGAGGCGGATAAAGTTGCAGGACCACTTCTG
CGCTCGGCCCTTCCGGCTGGCTGGTTTATTGCTGATAAATCTGGAGCCGGTGAGCGTGGGTCTCGCGGTA
TCATTGCAGCACTGGGGCCAGATGGTAAGCCCTCCCGTATCGTAGTTATCTACACGACGGGGAGTCAGGC
AACTATGGATGAACGAAATAGACAGATCGCTGAGATAGGTGCCTCACTGATTAAGCATTGGTAACCGATT
CTAGGTGCATTGGCGCAGAAAAAAATGCCTGATGCGACGCTGCGCGTCTTATACTCCCACATATGCCAGA
TTCAGCAACGGATACGGCTTCCCCAACTTGCCCACTTCCATACGTGTCCTCCTTACCAGAAATTTATCCT
TAAGATCGTTTAAACTCGACTCTGGCTCTATCGAATCTCCGTCGTTTCGAGCTTACGCGAACAGCCGTGG
CGCTCATTTGCTCGTCGGGCATCGAATCTCGTCAGCTATCGTCAGCTTACCTTTTTGGCAGCGATCGCGG
CTCCCGACATCTTGGACCATTAGCTCCACAGGTATCTTCTTCCCTCTAGTGGTCATAACAGCAGCTTCAG
CTACCTCTCAATTCAAAAAACCCCTCAAGACCCGTTTAGAGGCCCCAAGGGGTTATGCTATCAATCGTTG
CGTTACACACACAAAAAACCAACACACATCCATCTTCGATGGATAGCGATTTTATTATCTAACTGCTGAT
CGAGTGTAGCCAGATCTAGTAATCAATTACGGGGTCATTAGTTCATAGCCCATATATGGAGTTCCGCGTT
ACATAACTTACGGTAAATGGCCCGCCTGGCTGACCGCCCAACGACCCCCGCCCATTGACGTCAATAATGA
CGTATGTTCCCATAGTAACGCCAATAGGGACTTTCCATTGACGTCAATGGGTGGAGTATTTACGGTAAAC
TGCCCACTTGGCAGTACATCAAGTGTATCATATGCCAAGTACGCCCCCTATTGACGTCAATGACGGTAAA
TGGCCCGCCTGGCATTATGCCCAGTACATGACCTTATGGGACTTTCCTACTTGGCAGTACATCTACGTAT
TAGTCATCGCTATTACCATGCTGATGCGGTTTTGGCAGTACATCAATGGGCGTGGATAGCGGTTTGACTC
ACGGGGATTTCCAAGTCTCCACCCCATTGACGTCAATGGGAGTTTGTTTTGGCACCAAAATCAACGGGAC
TTTCCAAAATGTCGTAACAACTCCGCCCCATTGACGCAAATGGGCGGTAGGCGTGTACGGTGGGAGGTCT
ATATAAGCAGAGCTGGTTTAGTGAACCGTCAGATCAGATCTTTGTCGATCCTACCATCCACTCGACACAC
CCGCCAGCGGCCGC
Features (pLannotate 1.2.2; 20 found; start..end, strand, type, name):
    929..945     +  CDS            CBP (fragment): calmodulin-binding peptide derived from skeletal muscle myosin light chain kinase; binds calmodulin with nanomolar affinity in the presence of calcium
   1053..1174    -  polyA_signal   SV40 poly(A) signal: SV40 polyadenylation signal
   1197..1266    -  CDS            large T antigen (fragment): large T antigen from SV40 (simian virus 40)
   1289..1335    +  terminator     T7 terminator: transcription terminator for bacteriophage T7 RNA polymerase
   1365..1501    +  terminator     rrnG terminator: transcription terminator from the E. coli ribosomal RNA rrnG operon (Albrechtsen et al., 1991)
   1546..1617    +  misc_feature   3' β-globin insulator: insulator downstream of the human β-globin locus (Farrell et al., 2002)
   1843..2431    -  rep_origin     ori: high-copy-number ColE1/pMB1/pBR322/pUC origin of replication
   2603..2667    -  CDS            bla(M) (fragment): β-lactamase lacking the signal sequence; bla(M); allows cytosolic expression of β-lactamase
   2931..4140    +  promoter       UbC promoter: human ubiquitin C promoter
   4144..4741    +  CDS            PuroR (fragment): puromycin N-acetyltransferase; pac from Streptomyces; confers resistance to puromycin
   4770..4818    +  polyA_signal   poly(A) signal: synthetic polyadenylation signal
   5084..5944    +  CDS            AmpR: β-lactamase; bla; confers resistance to ampicillin, carbenicillin, and related antibiotics
   5957..6093    +  terminator     rrnG terminator: transcription terminator from the E. coli ribosomal RNA rrnG operon (Albrechtsen et al., 1991)
   6238..6309    +  misc_feature   5' β-globin insulator: insulator upstream of the human β-globin locus (Farrell et al., 2002)
   6314..6360    -  terminator     T7 terminator: transcription terminator for bacteriophage T7 RNA polymerase
   6378..6426    -  polyA_signal   poly(A) signal: synthetic polyadenylation signal
   6507..6810    +  enhancer       CMV enhancer: human cytomegalovirus immediate early enhancer
   6883..6900    -  promoter       CMV promoter (fragment): human cytomegalovirus (CMV) immediate early promoter
   6963..7014    +  promoter       CMVd2 promoter: truncated human cytomegalovirus (CMV) immediate early promoter that yields moderately reduced expression relative to the full-length promoter
   7041..895     +  CDS            rep (fragment) (across the origin): R1AB_IBVK - Protein inferred from homology: Swiss-Prot protein existence level 3. NendoU is a Mn(2+)-dependent, uridylate-specific enzyme, which leaves 2'-3'-cyclic phosphates 5' to the cleaved bond. From Avian infectious bronchitis virus (strain KB8523) (IBV).
