[The description below was written by a language model from this plasmid's Addgene catalogue record and pLannotate feature annotations shown in this document.]
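Description:
pGBW-m4133541 is a mammalian expression plasmid built on the pTwist_CMV_Puro_6 backbone that carries the wild-type coding sequence for the SARS-CoV-2 2'-O-ribose methyltransferase, a mature product of the ORF1ab replicase polyprotein. The roughly 0.9 kb insert sits downstream of a CMV enhancer and promoter elements. In the feature table it appears as a coding region spanning the sequence origin. The automated annotation labels it by homology to an avian coronavirus replicase polyprotein, and that label's functional text concerns the NendoU endoribonuclease. This is a database match rather than a description of the actual insert. The open reading frame is fused at its C terminus to a backbone-encoded, TEV-cleavable calmodulin-binding peptide (CBP) tag. The annotation detects only a short fragment of CBP and does not detect the TEV site. An SV40 polyadenylation signal lies downstream of the cassette, although it is annotated on the opposite strand.

A separate cassette uses the human ubiquitin C promoter to drive puromycin N-acetyltransferase, followed by a synthetic poly(A) signal, which allows puromycin selection of transfected mammalian cells. In bacteria the plasmid is maintained at high copy from a ColE1/pUC-type origin and selected through the AmpR β-lactamase gene. The backbone also contains β-globin insulator fragments, T7 and rrnG transcription terminators, and an additional synthetic poly(A) signal around the expression unit. These elements probably shield the cassettes from transcriptional read-through. The record supports use for expressing the viral methyltransferase in mammalian cells. The CBP tag would allow capture on calmodulin resin, with TEV protease used to remove the tag, for purification or interaction studies.
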