Addgene plasmid #152961: pGBW-m4133541
Purpose: Mammalian expression plasmid for SARS-CoV-2 2'-O-ribose methyltransferase
Depositing lab: Ginkgo Bioworks & Benjie Chen. Depositing organization: Ginkgo Bioworks.
Backbone
  Vector backbone: pTwist_CMV_Puro_6
  Backbone size w/o insert (bp): 6080
  Vector type: Mammalian Expression
  Selectable markers: Puromycin
Growth in bacteria
  Bacterial resistance: Ampicillin, 100 μg/mL
  Growth temperature: 37°C
  Growth strain: DH5alpha
  Copy number: High Copy
Gene/Insert
  Gene/Insert name: SARS-CoV-2 2'-O-ribose methyltransferase
  Species: Severe acute respiratory syndrome coronavirus 2
  Insert size (bp): 893
  Mutation: wt
  Entrez Gene: ORF1ab (a.k.a. GU280_gp01)
  Promoter: CMV
  Tag / fusion protein: Cleavable TEV;CBP (C terminal on backbone)
  Cloning method: Unknown
Resource information
  A portion of this plasmid was derived from a plasmid made by: GinkgoBioworks
Depositor comments: NCBI reference sequence: YP_009725311.1
How to cite: pGBW-m4133541 was a gift from Ginkgo Bioworks & Benjie Chen (Addgene plasmid # 152961 ; http://n2t.net/addgene:152961 ; RRID:Addgene_152961)
